>Addgene plasmid #213118 | pLV-EF1a-PKAsub-mCherry-MinD-IRES-Puro | addgene full sequence | sequence record 420365 | Addgene NGS Result
AACTCTTCCTCACGCGCGTCGGGCTCGACATCGGCAAGGTGTGGGTCGCGGACGACGGCGCCGCGGTGGC
GGTCTGGACCACGCCGGAGAGCGTCGAAGCGGGGGCGGTGTTCGCCGAGATCGGCCCGCGCATGGCCGAG
TTGAGCGGTTCCCGGCTGGCCGCGCAGCAACAGATGGAAGGCCTCCTGGCGCCGCACCGGCCCAAGGAGC
CCGCGTGGTTCCTGGCCACCGTCGGCGTCTCGCCCGACCACCAGGGCAAGGGTCTGGGCAGCGCCGTCGT
GCTCCCCGGAGTGGAGGCGGCCGAGCGCGCCGGGGTGCCCGCCTTCCTGGAGACCTCCGCGCCCCGCAAC
CTCCCCTTCTACGAGCGGCTCGGCTTCACCGTCACCGCCGACGTCGAGGTGCCCGAAGGACCGCGCACCT
GGTGCATGACCCGCAAGCCCGGTGCCTGACCCGGGCGGGGCGCGTCTGGAACAATCAACCTCTGGATTAC
AAAATTTGTGAAAGATTGACTGGTATTCTTAACTATGTTGCTCCTTTTACGCTATGTGGATACGCTGCTT
TAATGCCTTTGTATCATGCTATTGCTTCCCGTATGGCTTTCATTTTCTCCTCCTTGTATAAATCCTGGTT
GCTGTCTCTTTATGAGGAGTTGTGGCCCGTTGTCAGGCAACGTGGCGTGGTGTGCACTGTGTTTGCTGAC
GCAACCCCCACTGGTTGGGGCATTGCCACCACCTGTCAGCTCCTTTCCGGGACTTTCGCTTTCCCCCTCC
CTATTGCCACGGCGGAACTCATCGCCGCCTGCCTTGCCCGCTGCTGGACAGGGGCTCGGCTGTTGGGCAC
TGACAATTCCGTGGTGTTGTCGGGGAAGCTGACGTCCTTTCCATGGCTGCTCGCCTGTGTTGCCACCTGG
ATTCTGCGCGGGACGTCCTTCTGCTACGTCCCTTCGGCCCTCAATCCAGCGGACCTTCCTTCCCGCGGCC
TGCTGCCGGCTCTGCGGCCTCTTCCGCGTCTTCGCCTTCGCCCTCAGACGAGTCGGATCTCCCTTTGGGC
CGCCTCCCCGCCTGGAATTAATTCTGCAGTCGAGACCTAGAAAAACATGGAGCAATCACAAGTAGCAATA
CAGCAGCTACCAATGCTGATTGTGCCTGGCTAGAAGCACAAGAGGAGGAGGAGGTGGGTTTTCCAGTCAC
ACCTCAGGTACCTTTAAGACCAATGACTTACAAGGCAGCTGTAGATCTTAGCCACTTTTTAAAAGAAAAG
AGGGGACTGGAAGGGCTAATTCACTCCCAACGAAGACAAGATATCCTTGATCTGTGGATCTACCACACAC
AAGGCTACTTCCCTGATTAGCAGAACTACACACCAGGGCCAGGGGTCAGATATCCACTGACCTTTGGATG
GTGCTACAAGCTAGTACCAGTTGAGCCAGATAAGGTAGAAGAGGCCAATAAAGGAGAGAACACCAGCTTG
TTACACCCTGTGAGCCTGCATGGGATGGATGACCCGGAGAGAGAAGTGTTAGAGTGGAGGTTTGACAGCC
GCCTAGCATTTCATCACGTGGCCCGAGAGCTGCATCCGGAGTACTTCAAGAACTGCTGATATCGAGCTTG
CTACAAGGGACTTTCCGCTGGGGACTTTCCAGGGAGGCGTGGCCTGGGCGGGACTGGGGAGTGGCGAGCC
CTCAGATCCTGCATATAAGCAGCTGCTTTTTGCCTGTACTGGGTCTCTCTGGTTAGACCAGATCTGAGCC
TGGGAGCTCTCTGGCTAACTAGGGAACCCACTGCTTAAGCCTCAATAAAGCTTGCCTTGAGTGCTTCAAG
TAGTGTGTGCCCGTCTGTTGTGTGACTCTGGTAACTAGAGATCCCTCAGACCCTTTTAGTCAGTGTGGAA
AATCTCTAGCAGTAGTAGTTCATGTCATCTTATTATTCAGTATTTATAACTTGCAAAGAAATGAATATCA
GAGAGTGAGAGGCCTTGACATTGCTAGCGTTTACCGTCGACCTCTAGCTAGAGCTTGGCGTAATCATGGT
CATAGCTGTTTCCTGTGTGAAATTGTTATCCGCTCACAATTCCACACAACATACGAGCCGGAAGCATAAA
GTGTAAAGCCTGGGGTGCCTAATGAGTGAGCTAACTCACATTAATTGCGTTGCGCTCACTGCCCGCTTTC
CAGTCGGGAAACCTGTCGTGCCAGCTGCATTAATGAATCGGCCAACGCGCGGGGAGAGGCGGTTTGCGTA
TTGGGCGCTCTTCCGCTTCCTCGCTCACTGACTCGCTGCGCTCGGTCGTTCGGCTGCGGCGAGCGGTATC
AGCTCACTCAAAGGCGGTAATACGGTTATCCACAGAATCAGGGGATAACGCAGGAAAGAACATGTGAGCA
AAAGGCCAGCAAAAGGCCAGGAACCGTAAAAAGGCCGCGTTGCTGGCGTTTTTCCATAGGCTCCGCCCCC
CTGACGAGCATCACAAAAATCGACGCTCAAGTCAGAGGTGGCGAAACCCGACAGGACTATAAAGATACCA
GGCGTTTCCCCCTGGAAGCTCCCTCGTGCGCTCTCCTGTTCCGACCCTGCCGCTTACCGGATACCTGTCC
GCCTTTCTCCCTTCGGGAAGCGTGGCGCTTTCTCATAGCTCACGCTGTAGGTATCTCAGTTCGGTGTAGG
TCGTTCGCTCCAAGCTGGGCTGTGTGCACGAACCCCCCGTTCAGCCCGACCGCTGCGCCTTATCCGGTAA
CTATCGTCTTGAGTCCAACCCGGTAAGACACGACTTATCGCCACTGGCAGCAGCCACTGGTAACAGGATT
AGCAGAGCGAGGTATGTAGGCGGTGCTACAGAGTTCTTGAAGTGGTGGCCTAACTACGGCTACACTAGAA
GAACAGTATTTGGTATCTGCGCTCTGCTGAAGCCAGTTACCTTCGGAAAAAGAGTTGGTAGCTCTTGATC
CGGCAAACAAACCACCGCTGGTAGCGGTGGTTTTTTTGTTTGCAAGCAGCAGATTACGCGCAGAAAAAAA
GGATCTCAAGAAGATCCTTTGATCTTTTCTACGGGGTCTGACGCTCAGTGGAACGAAAACTCACGTTAAG
GGATTTTGGTCATGAGATTATCAAAAAGGATCTTCACCTAGATCCTTTTAAATTAAAAATGAAGTTTTAA
ATCAATCTAAAGTATATATGAGTAAACTTGGTCTGACAGTTACCAATGCTTAATCAGTGAGGCACCTATC
TCAGCGATCTGTCTATTTCGTTCATCCATAGTTGCCTGACTCCCCGTCGTGTAGATAACTACGATACGGG
AGGGCTTACCATCTGGCCCCAGTGCTGCAATGATACCGCGAGACCCACGCTCACCGGCTCCAGATTTATC
AGCAATAAACCAGCCAGCCGGAAGGGCCGAGCGCAGAAGTGGTCCTGCAACTTTATCCGCCTCCATCCAG
TCTATTAATTGTTGCCGGGAAGCTAGAGTAAGTAGTTCGCCAGTTAATAGTTTGCGCAACGTTGTTGCCA
TTGCTACAGGCATCGTGGTGTCACGCTCGTCGTTTGGTATGGCTTCATTCAGCTCCGGTTCCCAACGATC
AAGGCGAGTTACATGATCCCCCATGTTGTGCAAAAAAGCGGTTAGCTCCTTCGGTCCTCCGATCGTTGTC
AGAAGTAAGTTGGCCGCAGTGTTATCACTCATGGTTATGGCAGCACTGCATAATTCTCTTACTGTCATGC
CATCCGTAAGATGCTTTTCTGTGACTGGTGAGTACTCAACCAAGTCATTCTGAGAATAGTGTATGCGGCG
ACCGAGTTGCTCTTGCCCGGCGTCAATACGGGATAATACCGCGCCACATAGCAGAACTTTAAAAGTGCTC
ATCATTGGAAAACGTTCTTCGGGGCGAAAACTCTCAAGGATCTTACCGCTGTTGAGATCCAGTTCGATGT
AACCCACTCGTGCACCCAACTGATCTTCAGCATCTTTTACTTTCACCAGCGTTTCTGGGTGAGCAAAAAC
AGGAAGGCAAAATGCCGCAAAAAAGGGAATAAGGGCGACACGGAAATGTTGAATACTCATACTCTTCCTT
TTTCAATATTATTGAAGCATTTATCAGGGTTATTGTCTCATGAGCGGATACATATTTGAATGTATTTAGA
AAAATAAACAAATAGGGGTTCCGCGCACATTTCCCCGAAAAGTGCCACCTGACGTCGACGGATCGGGAGA
TCAACTTGTTTATTGCAGCTTATAATGGTTACAAATAAAGCAATAGCATCACAAATTTCACAAATAAAGC
ATTTTTTTCACTGCATTCTAGTTGTGGTTTGTCCAAACTCATCAATGTATCTTATCATGTCTGGATCAAC
TGGATAACTCAAGCTAACCAAAATCATCCCAAACTTCCCACCCCATACCCTATTACCACTGCCAATTACC
TGTGGTTTCATTTACTCTAAACCTGTGATTCCTCTGAATTATTTTCATTTTAAAGAAATTGTATTTGTTA
AATATGTACTACAAACTTAGTAGTTGGAAGGGCTAATTCACTCCCAAAGAAGACAAGATATCCTTGATCT
GTGGATCTACCACACACAAGGCTACTTCCCTGATTAGCAGAACTACACACCAGGGCCAGGGGTCAGATAT
CCACTGACCTTTGGATGGTGCTACAAGCTAGTACCAGTTGAGCCAGATAAGGTAGAAGAGGCCAATAAAG
GAGAGAACACCAGCTTGTTACACCCTGTGAGCCTGCATGGGATGGATGACCCGGAGAGAGAAGTGTTAGA
GTGGAGGTTTGACAGCCGCCTAGCATTTCATCACGTGGCCCGAGAGCTGCATCCGGAGTACTTCAAGAAC
TGCTGATATCGAGCTTGCTACAAGGGACTTTCCGCTGGGGACTTTCCAGGGAGGCGTGGCCTGGGCGGGA
CTGGGGAGTGGCGAGCCCTCAGATCCTGCATATAAGCAGCTGCTTTTTGCCTGTACTGGGTCTCTCTGGT
TAGACCAGATCTGAGCCTGGGAGCTCTCTGGCTAACTAGGGAACCCACTGCTTAAGCCTCAATAAAGCTT
GCCTTGAGTGCTTCAAGTAGTGTGTGCCCGTCTGTTGTGTGACTCTGGTAACTAGAGATCCCTCAGACCC
TTTTAGTCAGTGTGGAAAATCTCTAGCAGTGGCGCCCGAACAGGGACTTGAAAGCGAAAGGGAAACCAGA
GGAGCTCTCTCGACGCAGGACTCGGCTTGCTGAAGCGCGCACGGCAAGAGGCGAGGGGCGGCGACTGGTG
AGTACGCCAAAAATTTTGACTAGCGGAGGCTAGAAGGAGAGAGATGGGTGCGAGAGCGTCAGTATTAAGC
GGGGGAGAATTAGATCGCGATGGGAAAAAATTCGGTTAAGGCCAGGGGGAAAGAAAAAATATAAATTAAA
ACATATAGTATGGGCAAGCAGGGAGCTAGAACGATTCGCAGTTAATCCTGGCCTGTTAGAAACATCAGAA
GGCTGTAGACAAATACTGGGACAGCTACAACCATCCCTTCAGACAGGATCAGAAGAACTTAGATCATTAT
ATAATACAGTAGCAACCCTCTATTGTGTGCATCAAAGGATAGAGATAAAAGACACCAAGGAAGCTTTAGA
CAAGATAGAGGAAGAGCAAAACAAAAGTAAGACCACCGCACAGCAAGCGGCCGGCCGCTGATCTTCAGAC
CTGGAGGAGGAGATATGAGGGACAATTGGAGAAGTGAATTATATAAATATAAAGTAGTAAAAATTGAACC
ATTAGGAGTAGCACCCACCAAGGCAAAGAGAAGAGTGGTGCAGAGAGAAAAAAGAGCAGTGGGAATAGGA
GCTTTGTTCCTTGGGTTCTTGGGAGCAGCAGGAAGCACTATGGGCGCAGCGTCAATGACGCTGACGGTAC
AGGCCAGACAATTATTGTCTGGTATAGTGCAGCAGCAGAACAATTTGCTGAGGGCTATTGAGGCGCAACA
GCATCTGTTGCAACTCACAGTCTGGGGCATCAAGCAGCTCCAGGCAAGAATCCTGGCTGTGGAAAGATAC
CTAAAGGATCAACAGCTCCTGGGGATTTGGGGTTGCTCTGGAAAACTCATTTGCACCACTGCTGTGCCTT
GGAATGCTAGTTGGAGTAATAAATCTCTGGAACAGATTTGGAATCACACGACCTGGATGGAGTGGGACAG
AGAAATTAACAATTACACAAGCTTAATACACTCCTTAATTGAAGAATCGCAAAACCAGCAAGAAAAGAAT
GAACAAGAATTATTGGAATTAGATAAATGGGCAAGTTTGTGGAATTGGTTTAACATAACAAATTGGCTGT
GGTATATAAAATTATTCATAATGATAGTAGGAGGCTTGGTAGGTTTAAGAATAGTTTTTGCTGTACTTTC
TATAGTGAATAGAGTTAGGCAGGGATATTCACCATTATCGTTTCAGACCCACCTCCCAACCCCGAGGGGA
CCCGACAGGCCCGAAGGAATAGAAGAAGAAGGTGGAGAGAGAGACAGAGACAGATCCATTCGATTAGTGA
ACGGATCTCGACGGTATCGCCTTTAAAAGAAAAGGGGGGATTGGGGGGTACAGTGCAGGGGAAAGAATAG
TAGACATAATAGCAACAGACATACAAACTAAAGAATTACAAAAACAAATTACAAAAATTCAAAATTTTCG
GGTTTATTACAGGGACAGCAGAGATCCAGTTTATCGATGAGGCCCTTTCGTCTTCACTCGAGGTGCCCGT
CAGTGGGCAGAGCGCACATCGCCCACAGTCCCCGAGAAGTTGGGGGGAGGGGTCGGCAATTGAACCGGTG
CCTAGAGAAGGTGGCGCGGGGTAAACTGGGAAAGTGATGTCGTGTACTGGCTCCGCCTTTTTCCCGAGGG
TGGGGGAGAACCGTATATAAGTGCAGTAGTCGCCGTGAACGTTCTTTTTCGCAACGGGTTTGCCGCCAGA
ACACAGGTAAGTGCCGTGTGTGGTTCCCGCGGGCCTGGCCTCTTTACGGGTTATGGCCCTTGCGTGCCTT
GAATTACTTCCACCTGGCTGCAGTACGTGATTCTTGATCCCGAGCTTCGGGTTGGAAGTGGGTGGGAGAG
TTCGAGGCCTTGCGCTTAAGGAGCCCCTTCGCCTCGTGCTTGAGTTGAGGCCTGGCCTGGGCGCTGGGGC
CGCCGCGTGCGAATCTGGTGGCACCTTCGCGCCTGTCTCGCTGCTTTCGATAAGTCTCTAGCCATTTAAA
ATTTTTGATGACCTGCTGCGACGCTTTTTTTCTGGCAAGATAGTCTTGTAAATGCGGGCCAAGATCTGCA
CACTGGTATTTCGGTTTTTGGGGCCGCGGGCGGCGACGGGGCCCGTGCGTCCCAGCGCACATGTTCGGCG
AGGCGGGGCCTGCGAGCGCGGCCACCGAGAATCGGACGGGGGTAGTCTCAAGCTGGCCGGCCTGCTCTGG
TGCCTGGCCTCGCGCCGCCGTGTATCGCCCCGCCCTGGGCGGCAAGGCTGGCCCGGTCGGCACCAGTTGC
GTGAGCGGAAAGATGGCCGCTTCCCGGCCCTGCTGCAGGGAGCTCAAAATGGAGGACGCGGCGCTCGGGA
GAGCGGGCGGGTGAGTCACCCACACAAAGGAAAAGGGCCTTTCCGTCCTCAGCCGTCGCTTCATGTGACT
CCACGGAGTACCGGGCGCCGTCCAGGCACCTCGATTAGTTCTCGAGCTTTTGGAGTACGTCGTCTTTAGG
TTGGGGGGAGGGGTTTTATGCGATGGAGTTTCCCCACACTGAGTGGGTGGAGACTGAAGTTAGGCCAGCT
TGGCACTTGATGTAATTCTCCTTGGAATTTGCCCTTTTTGAGTTTGGATCTTGGTTCATTCTCAAGCCTC
AGACAGTGGTTCAAAGTTTTTTTCTTCCATTTCAGGTGTCGTGAGGATCCGCCACCATGTTGAGGCGCGC
GACGCTGGTTGACATGGTGAGCAAGGGCGAGGAGGATAACATGGCCATCATCAAGGAGTTCATGCGCTTC
AAGGTGCACATGGAGGGCTCCGTGAACGGCCACGAGTTCGAGATCGAGGGCGAGGGCGAGGGCCGCCCCT
ACGAGGGCACCCAGACCGCCAAGCTGAAGGTGACCAAGGGTGGCCCCCTGCCCTTCGCCTGGGACATCCT
GTCCCCTCAGTTCATGTACGGCTCCAAGGCCTACGTGAAGCACCCCGCCGACATCCCCGACTACTTGAAG
CTGTCCTTCCCCGAGGGCTTCAAGTGGGAGCGCGTGATGAACTTCGAGGACGGCGGCGTGGTGACCGTGA
CCCAGGACTCCTCCCTGCAGGACGGCGAGTTCATCTACAAGGTGAAGCTGCGCGGCACCAACTTCCCCTC
CGACGGCCCCGTAATGCAGAAGAAGACCATGGGCTGGGAGGCCTCCTCCGAGCGGATGTACCCCGAGGAC
GGCGCCCTGAAGGGCGAGATCAAGCAGAGGCTGAAGCTGAAGGACGGCGGCCACTACGACGCTGAGGTCA
AGACCACCTACAAGGCCAAGAAGCCCGTGCAGCTGCCCGGCGCCTACAACGTCAACATCAAGTTGGACAT
CACCTCCCACAACGAGGACTACACCATCGTGGAACAGTACGAACGCGCCGAGGGCCGCCACTCCACCGGC
GGCATGGACGAGCTGTACAAGGACAGCGCCGGAAGTGCTGGCTCTGCGGGTACCATGGCCCGCATAATAG
TTGTGACTTCAGGTAAGGGCGGAGTTGGAAAAACCACATCCAGCGCAGCCATAGCTACCGGCCTCGCACA
GAAAGGCAAGAAAACTGTGGTCATAGATTTTGATATTGGGCTCAGGAACCTGGACCTGATAATGGGCTGC
GAACGGCGCGTTGTCTACGATTTTGTCAATGTCATCCAAGGCGACGCGACTCTTAATCAGGCACTTATAA
AAGATAAACGAACCGAAAACTTGTATATTCTTCCTGCCTCACAAACGCGGGACAAAGACGCGCTCACCAG
GGAGGGTGTCGCAAAAGTTTTGGATGACTTGAAAGCGATGGACTTTGAGTTCATAGTTTGTGACTCTCCC
GCCGGTATAGAGACAGGGGCACTTATGGCACTGTACTTCGCAGATGAAGCCATAATCACAACTAATCCGG
AGGTGTCTAGTGTGCGAGATTCAGACCGAATACTGGGGATACTCGCCAGCAAATCACGGAGGGCAGAAAA
CGGGGAGGAGCCAATTAAGGAGCATCTCCTGCTTACCCGATATAACCCCGGTCGAGTATCTCGGGGAGAT
ATGCTTTCAATGGAAGATGTCCTCGAGATTCTGAGGATAAAACTGGTAGGCGTTATCCCGGAAGACCAGT
CCGTCCTCCGCGCATCTAATCAGGGGGAGCCTGTCATACTTGACATAAATGCGGATGCTGGGAAAGCTTA
TGCCGATACGGTAGAACGGCTCCTCGGGGAAGAACGGCCCTTCCGCTTCATAGAGGAGGAAAAGAAGGGA
TTCCTTAAACGGCTGTTCGGGGGATAAGCGGCCGCTCTAGAGTCGACGGGCCGCGGTAACAATTGTTAAC
TAACTTAAGCTAGCAACGGTTTCCCTCTAGCGGGATCAATTCCGCCCCCCCCCCCTAACGTTACTGGCCG
AAGCCGCTTGGAATAAGGCCGGTGTGCGTTTGTCTATATGTTATTTTCCACCATATTGCCGTCTTTTGGC
AATGTGAGGGCCCGGAAACCTGGCCCTGTCTTCTTGACGAGCATTCCTAGGGGTCTTTCCCCTCTCGCCA
AAGGAATGCAAGGTCTGTTGAATGTCGTGAAGGAAGCAGTTCCTCTGGAAGCTTCTTGAAGACAAACAAC
GTCTGTAGCGACCCTTTGCAGGCAGCGGAACCCCCCACCTGGCGACAGGTGCCTCTGCGGCCAAAAGCCA
CGTGTATAAGATACACCTGCAAAGGCGGCACAACCCCAGTGCCACGTTGTGAGTTGGATAGTTGTGGAAA
GAGTCAAATGGCTCTCCTCAAGCGTATTCAACAAGGGGCTGAAGGATGCCCAGAAGGTACCCCATTGTAT
GGGATCTGATCTGGGGCCTCGGTGCACATGCTTTACATGTGTTTAGTCGAGGTTAAAAAAACGTCTAGGC
CCCCCGAACCACGGGGACGTGGTTTTCCTTTGAAAAACACGATAATACCATGACCGAGTACAAGCCCACG
GTGCGCCTCGCCACCCGCGACGACGTCCCCAGGGCCGTACGCACCCTCGCCGCCGCGTTCGCCGACTACC
CCGCCACGCGCCACACCGTCGATCCGGACCGCCACATCGAGCGGGTCACCGAGCTGCAAG
Features (pLannotate 1.2.2; 24 found; start..end, strand, type, name):
    473..1061    +  misc_feature   WPRE: woodchuck hepatitis virus posttranscriptional regulatory element
   1078..1596    +  CDS            nef (fragment): NEF_HV1BR - Experimental evidence at protein level: Swiss-Prot protein existence level 1. Extracellular Nef protein targets CD4(+) T-lymphocytes for apoptosis by interacting with CXCR4 surface receptors (PubMed:14990729). From Human immunodeficiency virus type 1 group M subtype B (isolate BRU/LAI) (HIV-1).
   1644..1901    +  LTR            5' LTR (truncated): truncated 5' long terminal repeat (LTR) from HIV-1
   2053..2069    -  protein_bind   lac operator: The lac repressor binds to the lac operator to inhibit transcription in E. coli. This inhibition can be relieved by adding lactose or isopropyl-β-D-thiogalactopyranoside (IPTG). lac repressor encoded by lacI
   2077..2107    -  promoter       lac promoter: promoter for the E. coli lac operon
   2122..2143    -  protein_bind   CAP binding site: CAP binding activates transcription in the presence of cAMP. E. coli catabolite activator protein
   2156..2248    -  CDS            lacI (fragment): lac repressor; lacI; The lac repressor binds to the lac operator to inhibit transcription in E. coli. This inhibition can be relieved by adding lactose or isopropyl-β-D-thiogalactopyranoside (IPTG).
   2431..3019    -  rep_origin     ori: high-copy-number ColE1/pMB1/pBR322/pUC origin of replication
   3190..4050    -  CDS            AmpR: β-lactamase; bla; confers resistance to ampicillin, carbenicillin, and related antibiotics
   4051..4155    -  promoter       AmpR promoter: bla
   4203..4337    +  polyA_signal   SV40 poly(A) signal: SV40 polyadenylation signal
   4504..4833    +  CDS            nef (fragment): NEF_HV1BR - Experimental evidence at protein level: Swiss-Prot protein existence level 1. Extracellular Nef protein targets CD4(+) T-lymphocytes for apoptosis by interacting with CXCR4 surface receptors (PubMed:14990729). From Human immunodeficiency virus type 1 group M subtype B (isolate BRU/LAI) (HIV-1).
   4881..5138    +  LTR            5' LTR (truncated): truncated 5' long terminal repeat (LTR) from HIV-1
   5185..5310    +  misc_feature   HIV-1 Ψ: packaging signal of human immunodeficiency virus type 1
   5294..5632    +  CDS            HIV-1 gag (fragment): gag protein from human immunodeficiency virus 1; gag
   5807..6040    +  misc_feature   RRE: The Rev response element (RRE) of HIV-1 allows for Rev-dependent mRNA export from the nucleus to the cytoplasm.
   6417..6517    +  CDS            Rev (fragment): human immunodeficiency virus 1 (HIV-1) Rev protein; rev; enhances nuclear export of unspliced and incompletely spliced viral mRNAs
   6532..6647    +  misc_feature   cPPT/CTS: central polypurine tract and central termination sequence of HIV-1 (lacking the first T)
   6725..6936    +  promoter       EF-1α core promoter: core promoter for human elongation factor EF-1α
   6937..7875    +  intron         EF-1α intron A: intron upstream of the start codon of human EF-1α
   7924..8631    +  CDS            mCherry: mCherry is a basic (constitutively fluorescent) red fluorescent protein published in 2004, derived from Discosoma sp.. It is reported to be a very rapidly-maturing monomer with low acid sensitivity.
   8665..9474    +  CDS            minD: MIND_ECOLI - Experimental evidence at protein level: Swiss-Prot protein existence level 1. ATPase required for the correct placement of the division site. Cell division inhibitors MinC and MinD act in concert to form an inhibitor capable of blocking formation of the polar Z ring septums. Rapidly oscillates between the poles of the cell to destabilize FtsZ filaments that have formed before they mature into polar Z rings. From Escherichia coli (strain K12).
   9566..10127   +  misc_feature   IRES: internal ribosome entry site (IRES) of the encephalomyocarditis virus (EMCV)
  10130..449     +  CDS            PuroR (across the origin): puromycin N-acetyltransferase; pac from Streptomyces alboniger; confers resistance to puromycin
