[The description below was written by a language model from this plasmid's Addgene catalogue record and pLannotate feature annotations shown in this document.]
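Description:
pLV-EF1a-PKAsub-mCherry-MinD-IRES-Puro is a lentiviral transfer plasmid of about 10.3 kb, built on the pLV-EF1a backbone for stable expression in mammalian cells. In bacteria it is maintained through a high-copy ColE1/pUC-type origin and an ampicillin resistance gene (β-lactamase). The backbone also carries remnants of a lac promoter/operator region. The viral portion contains the standard HIV-1-derived elements: two LTR features (both annotated as truncated) flanking the cassette, the Ψ packaging signal with a partial gag sequence, the Rev response element for Rev-dependent nuclear export of the genomic RNA, and the cPPT/CTS, which aids nuclear import. A WPRE sits downstream of the cargo to boost transcript expression. Fragments of nef adjoin each LTR, and an SV40 polyadenylation signal lies in the backbone.

The payload is driven by the human EF-1α core promoter with its intron A, which gives strong constitutive expression. It encodes a fusion of a PKA substrate element (PKAsub), mCherry and the Escherichia coli MinD ATPase. The feature table annotates mCherry and minD but not PKAsub; the short unannotated stretch just upstream of mCherry may correspond to it, consistent with the order in the name. An EMCV IRES follows the fusion and allows translation of puromycin N-acetyltransferase from the same transcript, so puromycin-resistant cells should also express the reporter. In E. coli, MinD oscillates between the cell poles as part of the Min division-site positioning system. According to the record, this construct supplies one half of a PKAsub-mCherry-MinD reporter circuit in mammalian cells, from work on programmable reaction-diffusion systems for signaling circuit design. The partner component is not named in the record.
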