Addgene plasmid #213118: pLV-EF1a-PKAsub-mCherry-MinD-IRES-Puro
Purpose: Expression of one half of a PKAsub-mCherry-MinD reporter circuit in mammalian cells
Depositing lab: Scott Coyle. Depositing organization: University of Wisconsin, Madison. Publication: A programmable reaction-diffusion system for spatiotemporal cell signaling circuit design. Rajasekaran R, Chang CC, Weix EWZ, Galateo TM, Coyle SM. Cell. 2023 Dec 27:S0092-8674(23)01339-9. doi: 10.1016/j.cell.2023.12.007. PubMed 38181787.
Backbone
  Vector backbone: pLV-EF1a
  Backbone size w/o insert (bp): 8699
  Total vector size (bp): 10279
  Vector type: Mammalian Expression, Lentiviral
  Selectable markers: Puromycin
Growth in bacteria
  Bacterial resistance: Ampicillin, 100 μg/mL
  Growth temperature: 37°C
  Growth strain: NEB Stable
  Copy number: High Copy
Gene/Insert
  Gene/Insert name: PKAsub-mCherry-MinD
  Species: Escherichia coli
  Insert size (bp): 1581
  Entrez Gene: minD (a.k.a. b1175, ECK1163, minB)
  Promoter: EF1a
  Cloning method: Gibson Cloning
  Sequencing primers: 5′ EF1a_F (TCAAGCCTCAGACAGTGGTTC); 3′ EF1a_R (TAGAGGGAAACCGTTGCTAGC)
Terms and licenses: Academic/Nonprofit Terms; Industry Terms: Not Available to Industry
How to cite: pLV-EF1a-PKAsub-mCherry-MinD-IRES-Puro was a gift from Scott Coyle (Addgene plasmid # 213118 ; http://n2t.net/addgene:213118 ; RRID:Addgene_213118)
